Addgene plasmid #125907: 71_pAAV-ProA24-CatCh-GFP-WPRE
Purpose: Targeting expression to neuronal and glial cell types in mice, non-human primates, and human retina
Depositing lab: Botond Roska. Depositing organization: Friedrich Miescher Institute for Biomedical Research. Publication: Targeting neuronal and glial cell types with synthetic promoter AAVs in mice, non-human primates and humans. Juttner J, Szabo A, Gross-Scherf B, Morikawa RK, Rompani SB, Hantz P, Szikra T, Esposti F, Cowan CS, Bharioke A, Patino-Alvarez CP, Keles O, Kusnyerik A, Azoulay T, Hartl D, Krebs AR, Schubeler D, Hajdu RI, Lukats A, Nemeth J, Nagy ZZ, Wu KC, Wu RH, Xiang L, Fang XL, Jin ZB, Goldblum D, Hasler PW, Scholl HPN, Krol J, Roska B. Nat Neurosci. 2019 Jul 8. pii: 10.1038/s41593-019-0431-2. doi: 10.1038/s41593-019-0431-2. PubMed 31285614.
Backbone
  Vector backbone: pAAV
  Vector type: AAV
Growth in bacteria
  Bacterial resistance: Ampicillin, 100 μg/mL
  Growth temperature: 37°C
  Growth strain: NEB Stable
  Copy number: High Copy
Gene/Insert
  Gene/Insert name: CatCh-GFP (alt name: ChR2(L132C)-EGFP)
  Species: Synthetic
  Promoter: ProA24
  Cloning method: Restriction Enzyme; 5′ cloning site Unknown (unknown if destroyed); 3′ cloning site Unknown (unknown if destroyed)
Terms and licenses: Academic/Nonprofit Terms; Industry Terms: Not Available to Industry
Depositor comments: Please visit https://www.biorxiv.org/content/early/2018/10/04/434720.full.pdf for BioRxiv preprint
How to cite: 71_pAAV-ProA24-CatCh-GFP-WPRE was a gift from Botond Roska (Addgene plasmid # 125907 ; http://n2t.net/addgene:125907 ; RRID:Addgene_125907)
