[The description below was written by a language model from this plasmid's Addgene catalogue record, the feature table of its GenBank file and pLannotate feature annotations shown in this document.]
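Description:
71_pAAV-ProA24-CatCh-GFP-WPRE is a 7.7 kb AAV transfer plasmid built on a pAAV backbone, in which an expression cassette sits between AAV2 inverted terminal repeats so that it can be packaged into recombinant AAV particles for delivery to tissue. In bacteria it is maintained as a high-copy plasmid through a pUC-type origin and selected with ampicillin via the β-lactamase gene. An f1 phage origin is also present. The automated annotation detects only fragments of the left ITR, whereas the depositor's map labels a complete L-ITR at that end and the right ITR is recognised in full.

The payload is driven by ProA24, a roughly 2 kb synthetic promoter labelled synP71 in the depositor's file. According to that file's cloning notes, it was inserted as an MluI–BamHI fragment into a parental EF1a-driven version of the vector. Downstream is CatCh, the L132C variant of the N-terminal channelrhodopsin-2 fragment from Chlamydomonas reinhardtii, a blue-light-gated cation channel. The EGFP coding sequence follows it directly, consistent with the ChR2(L132C)-EGFP fusion named in the record, so expressing cells would be both light-responsive and fluorescent. A WPRE follows to enhance post-transcriptional expression, and the transcript is terminated by the human growth hormone polyadenylation signal.

The construct belongs to a set of synthetic-promoter AAV vectors intended to restrict transgene expression to particular neuronal or glial cell types in the retina of mice, non-human primates and humans. The record does not state which cell type ProA24 targets. The optogenetic fusion would allow both visual identification and light-driven activation of the labelled population.
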