LOCUS       71_pAAV-synP71-Chr2d-EGFP 7707 bp DNA circular UNA 28-MAR-2011
COMMENT     http://www.invitrogen.com/
FEATURES             Location/Qualifiers
     Misc._feature   1..130
                     /vntifkey="21"
                     /label=L-ITR
     Vector          join(2146..7707,1..139)
                     /origin="P03-75-014-pAAV-EF1a-Chr2d-EGFP (6,977bp
                     circular)Target vector: from BamHI cut at 1415^1416 to MluI
                     cut at 139^140, 5,701bpOrientation: originalPlus strand 5':
                     no changePlus strand 3': no changeMinus strand 5': no
                     changeMinus strand 3': no change"
     Insertion       140..2145
                     /origin="synP71 (2,012bp linear)Fragment: from MluI cut at
                     1^2 to BamHI cut at 2007^2008, 2,006bpOrientation:
                     originalPlus strand 5': no changePlus strand 3': no
                     changeMinus strand 5': no changeMinus strand 3': no change"
                     /label=Insert
     Restriction_sit join(<140..>143,<144..144,139^140)
                     /note="Name: MluI"
                     /note="Pattern: acgcgt"
                     /note="cut_0_on_positive_strand: 1^2"
                     /note="cut_0_on_negative_strand: 5^6"
                     /note="inhibited_by: 5': N4-methylcytosine"
                     /note="star_activity: yes"
                     /note="site_type: other"
                     /note="restriction site"
                     /label=MluI
     Promoter        145..2144
                     /label=synP71
     Restriction_sit join(2145..>2145,complement(2146..>2149),2145^2146,compleme
                     nt(2145^2146))
                     /note="Name: BamHI"
                     /note="Pattern: ggatcc"
                     /note="cut_0_on_positive_strand: 2001^2002"
                     /note="cut_0_on_negative_strand: 2005^2006"
                     /note="inhibited_by: 5': N4-methylcytosine"
                     /note="star_activity: yes"
                     /note="site_type: other"
                     /note="restriction site"
                     /label=BamHI
     CDS             2157..3086
                     /vntifkey="4"
                     /label=Chr2d
     CDS             3087..3809
                     /vntifkey="4"
                     /label=EGFP
     Misc._feature   3824..4432
                     /vntifkey="21"
                     /label=WPRE
     PolyA_signal    4452..4930
                     /vntifkey="25"
                     /label="hGH polyA"
     Misc._feature   4970..5110
                     /vntifkey="21"
                     /label=R-ITR
     Replication_ori 5202..5508
                     /vntifkey="33"
                     /label="f1 Origin"
     Misc._feature   6027..6884
                     /vntifkey="21"
                     /label=AmpR
     Replication_ori 7035..7702
                     /vntifkey="33"
                     /label="pUC ori"
ORIGIN
        1 CCTGCAGGCA GCTGCGCGCT CGCTCGCTCA CTGAGGCCGC CCGGGCGTCG GGCGACCTTT
       61 GGTCGCCCGG CCTCAGTGAG CGAGCGAGCG CGCAGAGAGG GAGTGGCCAA CTCCATCACT
      121 AGGGGTTCCT GCGGCCGCAC GCGTATATGG GTATGTACGT GCAGTTTTGA AGATAGATCA
      181 TTTCCAACTG AATCCCAACT AATTGAGGTG CAACTCAGAA ATAATGTGCA ATCGGTATAA
      241 AATGGCCGAC CGGCCACGAT GTTCCCCTGA GGAATCACCA CCATGAGACA GGTCTAGTAC
      301 AAAAAGAAGT TTATTGAGTG AAGTGAAGGG GACCTGGAAA GGGGGTAGAG GCAGAGAAGG
      361 ATATAAAGAG GAGGAGGCTT GAGGGAAGTC CTGGGACTAT TGCTAGTCCC ATTGTAATTG
      421 GCCATTGTAA TGACTTACCA CGTCTCCTAG CAGAGCACTT TAAATATTCT TAATTATCTT
      481 CTTAAATTCC CATCCGAGTT AACATTATGA TTAAAAATAA GGAGAAGGAG GAATGAAAAA
      541 AAATGCTCTT ATGCTTAAAT GGTCCGTCAT CTAACGGGGC GGGGGAGCGG GGGGGGGGGG
      601 AGAGAAGCAC AAAACAGCTC CCTCATGCCT GGCAGGTGAC TATGCAAACT GTTGCTAGGA
      661 GCTGTTGGGC GGAGCCTAGA GGAATCGCTG ACAAAGGGTA ATTGGGGAGG AAAGCAAGGC
      721 TTTACTTTCA TAAAGCCCTG TGTTTAATTC CCATCACCCA AAGAGAAGAA TCTTTTAGGG
      781 GTAGGCTGTC AAAAGCAGCA GGGTGAAGAG GATGCCATTG GAAACGACAG AGGAGGGGAG
      841 GGCAAAGAGA CTGGTGGAGC TGTGTCCTGA GGTTAGGGCC AGGTCCTGAT GGGAGTAGCC
      901 CAGCTACAAT ACATTGCTGC GAGGTCCTTT CCTTCGGCTC CGCCCCTCAA CTCCTTGGCT
      961 CCTTGGCGGT TCCGGCCCTG AGCGTTCTTC GCTCGCAGCA AACAGCTTCA TACCGGAGCA
     1021 GGAACGGCCA GAAAGACCCG GCTCGCTGAT ATTTAGATAT TTTTCTGTCT TTCCTGCAGC
     1081 GGAAAAAGAG AGGAAGAAAG AGCATCTCAG GATGTTCTTC CGGGGCGTCC AGACAGTCTC
     1141 CGCGAAGAAT AAAGCTGGTT GACTCCGGAA GCGTTTCCTT CCAGGCTAAG TCCATCTTCC
     1201 GGCCTGGGCT GCCATTGCCG CGGAAGCCTC AAAGCCAGTT TTGCTAGTCG GTAAGTGAAA
     1261 GTGACGGAGA CATGCTGGGG TTTGAGGCTG AAGGAGTGAG TACACCCCGC GGTGGCCTCC
     1321 GCTCTAGCCT GGCACCGCAC CCACCTGACC AGTCGGGCCC GACTTCGGAA GGCTCGACTT
     1381 GGGAACCGTG TGCCTCGTTG GAGGGAGTTG GCAGGCAGGC GGTCTAGGAT TCCAGTCAGC
     1441 TCCTCTTGCT GTATGGGACC CTTTACCCAC TGGGAGAACA CAGAACCAGG AGGAAAAGAG
     1501 TCCCTGGGAG AGGAGGAGTC ACGTTAGTTT GGGCTCAACG GAGCTAAAGC ACAAGTTGGG
     1561 AAATGGAGCT GAAATCGTGA ATGTAATAGA TAGGCAAATG GGCGTTCCCG TGTTTTATTT
     1621 GTACAATGAT GAACAATTTA ACATTAAGGA GCTGGGTGTA TGAAAAACGG ACCAAGATCA
     1681 ATCAATAAAA GGTGGGTTAG GGTGAAATCC TGAAGGAGTT TGAATTCTTT TTAAGAACGA
     1741 AAGGCTGTCT AGGAAGTGGG GGAGATGCTG GACGATTTAA GCATAAGAGC ATTAAAGAGT
     1801 GCTTTGCTAG GAGACCTGTG GGAAGTCATT ACAATGGCCA ATTACAATGG GACTAGCAAT
     1861 AGTGGTGGGA CAATTTGAAG ATTGTGTTTT CTAACTTAAG GGGTTAAGTG TACTTTTTTG
     1921 GTGTCACTAC TGTACTGGTA TTTAAAAACT TACGTACCAT GATACAGAAA TGCATTTTGA
     1981 GTTTCTGAGT TTATAGATGG TTATTGGGAA ACAGTTTTAC TCCTAGCACT CAAAGTTTGG
     2041 GTCTCCATTA TTCCCAATAC ATGCTGGGAA GTGGGGGACT CAGTACCATA AAGCATTGCC
     2101 TATCCAGTAT CAATGCTGTG CTCTGTTTTG CATAGATCGT GACCGGATCC GCCACCATGG
     2161 ATTATGGAGG CGCCCTGAGT GCCGTTGGGC GCGAGCTGCT ATTTGTAACG AACCCAGTAG
     2221 TCGTCAATGG CTCTGTACTT GTGCCTGAGG ACCAGTGTTA CTGCGCGGGC TGGATTGAGT
     2281 CGCGTGGCAC AAACGGTGCC CAAACGGCGT CGAACGTGCT GCAATGGCTT GCTGCTGGCT
     2341 TCTCCATCCT ACTGCTTATG TTTTACGCCT ACCAAACATG GAAGTCAACC TGCGGCTGGG
     2401 AGGAGATCTA TGTGTGCGCT ATCGAGATGG TCAAGGTGAT TCTCGAGTTC TTCTTCGAGT
     2461 TTAAGAACCC GTCCATGCTG TATCTAGCCA CAGGCCACCG CGTCCAGTGG TTGCGTTACG
     2521 CCGAGTGGCT TCTCACCTGC CCGGTCATTT GCATTCACCT GTCAAACCTG ACGGGCTTGT
     2581 CCAACGACTA CAGCAGGCGC ACCATGGGTC TGCTTGTGTC TGATATTGGC ACAATTGTGT
     2641 GGGGCGCCAC TTCCGCCATG GCCACCGGAT ACGTCAAGGT CATCTTCTTC TGCCTGGGTC
     2701 TGTGTTATGG TGCTAACACG TTCTTTCACG CTGCCAAGGC CTACATCGAG GGTTACCACA
     2761 CCGTGCCGAA GGGCCGGTGT CGCCAGGTGG TGACTGGCAT GGCTTGGCTC TTCTTCGTAT
     2821 CATGGGGTAT GTTCCCCATC CTGTTCATCC TCGGCCCCGA GGGCTTCGGC GTCCTGAGCG
     2881 TGTACGGCTC CACCGTCGGC CACACCATCA TTGACCTGAT GTCGAAGAAC TGCTGGGGTC
     2941 TGCTCGGCCA CTACCTGCGC GTGCTGATCC ACGAGCATAT CCTCATCCAC GGCGACATTC
     3001 GCAAGACCAC CAAATTGAAC ATTGGTGGCA CTGAGATTGA GGTCGAGACG CTGGTGGAGG
     3061 ACGAGGCCGA GGCTGGCGCG GTACCCATGG TGAGCAAGGG CGAGGAGCTG TTCACCGGGG
     3121 TGGTGCCCAT CCTGGTCGAG CTGGACGGCG ACGTAAACGG CCACAAGTTC AGCGTGTCCG
     3181 GCGAGGGCGA GGGCGATGCC ACCTACGGCA AGCTGACCCT GAAGTTCATC TGCACCACCG
     3241 GCAAGCTGCC CGTGCCCTGG CCCACCCTCG TGACCACCCT GACCTACGGC GTGCAGTGCT
     3301 TCAGCCGCTA CCCCGACCAC ATGAAGCAGC ACGACTTCTT CAAGTCCGCC ATGCCCGAAG
     3361 GCTACGTCCA GGAGCGCACC ATCTTCTTCA AGGACGACGG CAACTACAAG ACCCGCGCCG
     3421 AGGTGAAGTT CGAGGGCGAC ACCCTGGTGA ACCGCATCGA GCTGAAGGGC ATCGACTTCA
     3481 AGGAGGACGG CAACATCCTG GGGCACAAGC TGGAGTACAA CTACAACAGC CACAACGTCT
     3541 ATATCATGGC CGACAAGCAG AAGAACGGCA TCAAGGTGAA CTTCAAGATC CGCCACAACA
     3601 TCGAGGACGG CAGCGTGCAG CTCGCCGACC ACTACCAGCA GAACACCCCC ATCGGCGACG
     3661 GCCCCGTGCT GCTGCCCGAC AACCACTACC TGAGCACCCA GTCCGCCCTG AGCAAAGACC
     3721 CCAACGAGAA GCGCGATCAC ATGGTCCTGC TGGAGTTCGT GACCGCCGCC GGGATCACTC
     3781 TCGGCATGGA CGAGCTGTAC AAGTGATAAG AATTCGATAT CAAGCTTATC GATAATCAAC
     3841 CTCTGGATTA CAAAATTTGT GAAAGATTGA CTGGTATTCT TAACTATGTT GCTCCTTTTA
     3901 CGCTATGTGG ATACGCTGCT TTAATGCCTT TGTATCATGC TATTGCTTCC CGTATGGCTT
     3961 TCATTTTCTC CTCCTTGTAT AAATCCTGGT TGCTGTCTCT TTATGAGGAG TTGTGGCCCG
     4021 TTGTCAGGCA ACGTGGCGTG GTGTGCACTG TGTTTGCTGA CGCAACCCCC ACTGGTTGGG
     4081 GCATTGCCAC CACCTGTCAG CTCCTTTCCG GGACTTTCGC TTTCCCCCTC CCTATTGCCA
     4141 CGGCGGAACT CATCGCCGCC TGCCTTGCCC GCTGCTGGAC AGGGGCTCGG CTGTTGGGCA
     4201 CTGACAATTC CGTGGTGTTG TCGGGGAAAT CATCGTCCTT TCCTTGGCTG CTCGCCTATG
     4261 TTGCCACCTG GATTCTGCGC GGGACGTCCT TCTGCTACGT CCCTTCGGCC CTCAATCCAG
     4321 CGGACCTTCC TTCCCGCGGC CTGCTGCCGG CTCTGCGGCC TCTTCCGCGT CTTCGCCTTC
     4381 GCCCTCAGAC GAGTCGGATC TCCCTTTGGG CCGCCTCCCC GCATCGATAC CGAGCGCTGC
     4441 TCGAGAGATC TACGGGTGGC ATCCCTGTGA CCCCTCCCCA GTGCCTCTCC TGGCCCTGGA
     4501 AGTTGCCACT CCAGTGCCCA CCAGCCTTGT CCTAATAAAA TTAAGTTGCA TCATTTTGTC
     4561 TGACTAGGTG TCCTTCTATA ATATTATGGG GTGGAGGGGG GTGGTATGGA GCAAGGGGCA
     4621 AGTTGGGAAG ACAACCTGTA GGGCCTGCGG GGTCTATTGG GAACCAAGCT GGAGTGCAGT
     4681 GGCACAATCT TGGCTCACTG CAATCTCCGC CTCCTGGGTT CAAGCGATTC TCCTGCCTCA
     4741 GCCTCCCGAG TTGTTGGGAT TCCAGGCATG CATGACCAGG CTCAGCTAAT TTTTGTTTTT
     4801 TTGGTAGAGA CGGGGTTTCA CCATATTGGC CAGGCTGGTC TCCAACTCCT AATCTCAGGT
     4861 GATCTACCCA CCTTGGCCTC CCAAATTGCT GGGATTACAG GCGTGAACCA CTGCTCCCTT
     4921 CCCTGTCCTT CTGATTTTGT AGGTAACCAC GTGCGGACCG AGCGGCCGCA GGAACCCCTA
     4981 GTGATGGAGT TGGCCACTCC CTCTCTGCGC GCTCGCTCGC TCACTGAGGC CGGGCGACCA
     5041 AAGGTCGCCC GACGCCCGGG CTTTGCCCGG GCGGCCTCAG TGAGCGAGCG AGCGCGCAGC
     5101 TGCCTGCAGG GGCGCCTGAT GCGGTATTTT CTCCTTACGC ATCTGTGCGG TATTTCACAC
     5161 CGCATANNNN NNNNNNNNNN NNNNNNNNNN NNNNNNNNNN NNNNNNNNNN NNNNNNNNNN
     5221 NNNNNNNNNN NNNNNNNNNN NNNNNNNNNN NNNNNNNNNN NNNNNNNNNN NNNNNNNNNN
     5281 NNNNNNNNNN NNNNNNNNNN NNNNNNNNCN NNNNNNNNNN NNNNNNNNNN NNNNNNNNNN
     5341 NNNNNNNNNN NNNNNNNNNN NNNNNNNNNN NNNNNNNNNN NNNNNNNNNN NNNNNNNNNN
     5401 NNNNNNNNNN NNNNNNNNNN NNNNNNNNNN NNNNNNNNNN NNNNNNNNNN CCTTTGACGT
     5461 TGGAGTCCAC GTTCTTTNNN NNNNNNNNNN NNNNNNNNNN NNNNNNNNNN NNNNACCCTA
     5521 TCTCGGGCTA TTCTTTTGAT TTATAAGGGA TTTTGCCGAT TTCGGCCTAT TGGTTAAAAA
     5581 ATGAGCTGAT TTAACAAAAA TTTAACGCGA ATTTTAACAA AATATTAACG TTTACAATTT
     5641 TATGGTGCAC TCTCAGTACA ATCTGCTCTG ATGCCGCATA GTTAAGCCAG CCCCGACACC
     5701 CGCCAACACC CGCTGACGCG CCCTGACGGG CTTGTCTGCT CCCGGCATCC GCTTACAGAC
     5761 AAGCTGTGAC CGTCTCCGGG AGCTGCATGT GTCAGAGGTT TTCACCGTCA TCACCGAAAC
     5821 GCGCGAGACG AAAGGGCCTC GTGATACGCC TATTTTTATA GGTTAATGTC ATGATAATAA
     5881 TGGTTTCTTA GACGTCAGGT GGCACTTTTC GGGGAAATGT GCGCGGAACC CCTATTTGTT
     5941 TATTTTTCTA AATACATTCA AATATGTATC CGCTCATGAG ACAATAACCC TGATAAATGC
     6001 TTCAATAATA TTGAAAAAGG AAGAGTATGA GTATTCAACA TTTCCGTGTC GCCCTTATTC
     6061 CCTTTTTTGC GGCATTTTGC CTTCCTGTTT TTGCTCACCC AGAAACGCTG GTGAAAGTAA
     6121 AAGATGCTGA AGATCAGTTG GGTGCACGAG TGGGTTACAT CGAACTGGAT CTCAACAGCG
     6181 GTAAGATCCT TGAGAGTTTT CGCCCCGAAG AACGTTTTCC AATGATGAGC ACTTTTAAAG
     6241 TTCTGCTATG TGGCGCGGTA TTATCCCGTA TTGACGCCGG GCAAGAGCAA CTCGGTCGCC
     6301 GCATACACTA TTCTCAGAAT GACTTGGTTG AGTACTCACC AGTCACAGAA AAGCATCTTA
     6361 CGGATGGCAT GACAGTAAGA GAATTATGCA GTGCTGCCAT AACCATGAGT GATAACACTG
     6421 CGGCCAACTT ACTTCTGACA ACGATCGGAG GACCGAAGGA GCTAACCGCT TTTTTGCACA
     6481 ACATGGGGGA TCATGTAACT CGCCTTGATC GTTGGGAACC GGAGCTGAAT GAAGCCATAC
     6541 CAAACGACGA GCGTGACACC ACGATGCCTG TAGCAATGGC AACAACGTTG CGCAAACTAT
     6601 TAACTGGCGA ACTACTTACT CTAGCTTCCC GGCAACAATT AATAGACTGG ATGGAGGCGG
     6661 ATAAAGTTGC AGGACCACTT CTGCGCTCGG CCCTTCCGGC TGGCTGGTTT ATTGCTGATA
     6721 AATCTGGAGC CGGTGAGCGT GGGTCTCGCG GTATCATTGC AGCACTGGGG CCAGATGGTA
     6781 AGCCCTCCCG TATCGTAGTT ATCTACACGA CGGGGAGTCA GGCAACTATG GATGAACGAA
     6841 ATAGACAGAT CGCTGAGATA GGTGCCTCAC TGATTAAGCA TTGGTAACTG TCAGACCAAG
     6901 TTTACTCATA TATACTTTAG ATTGATTTAA AACTTCATTT TTAATTTAAA AGGATCTAGG
     6961 TGAAGATCCT TTTTGATAAT CTCATGACCA AAATCCCTTA ACGTGAGTTT TCGTTCCACT
     7021 GAGCGTCAGA CCCCGTAGAA AAGATCAAAG GATCTTCTTG AGATCCTTTT TTTCTGCGCG
     7081 TAATCTGCTG CTTGCAAACA AAAAAACCAC CGCTACCAGC GGTGGTTTGT TTGCCGGATC
     7141 AAGAGCTACC AACTCTTTTT CCGAAGGTAA CTGGCTTCAG CAGAGCGCAG ATACCAAATA
     7201 CTGTCCTTCT AGTGTAGCCG TAGTTAGGCC ACCACTTCAA GAACTCTGTA GCACCGCCTA
     7261 CATACCTCGC TCTGCTAATC CTGTTACCAG TGGCTGCTGC CAGTGGCGAT AAGTCGTGTC
     7321 TTACCGGGTT GGACTCAAGA CGATAGTTAC CGGATAAGGC GCAGCGGTCG GGCTGAACGG
     7381 GGGGTTCGTG CACACAGCCC AGCTTGGAGC GAACGACCTA CACCGAACTG AGATACCTAC
     7441 AGCGTGAGCT ATGAGAAAGC GCCACGCTTC CCGAAGGGAG AAAGGCGGAC AGGTATCCGG
     7501 TAAGCGGCAG GGTCGGAACA GGAGAGCGCA CGAGGGAGCT TCCAGGGGGA AACGCCTGGT
     7561 ATCTTTATAG TCCTGTCGGG TTTCGCCACC TCTGACTTGA GCGTCGATTT TTGTGATGCT
     7621 CGTCAGGGGG GCGGAGCCTA TGGAAAAACG CCAGCAACGC GGCCTTTTTA CGGTTCCTGG
     7681 CCTTTTGCTG GCCTTTTGCT CACATGT
//
