Features (pLannotate 1.2.2; 15 found; start..end, strand, type, name):
     12..39      +  repeat_region  AAV2 ITR (fragment): inverted terminal repeat of adeno-associated virus serotype 2 inverted
     68..95      +  repeat_region  AAV2 ITR (fragment): inverted terminal repeat of adeno-associated virus serotype 2 inverted
   2157..3082    +  CDS            ChR2 (fragment): N-terminal fragment of channelrhodopsin-2 from the alga Chlamydomonas reinhardtii (Nagel et al., 2003) blue light-activated cation channel
   3087..3803    +  CDS            EGFP: EGFP is a basic (constitutively fluorescent) green fluorescent protein published in 1996, derived from Aequorea victoria. It is reported to be a rapidly-maturing weak dimer with moderate acid sensitivity.
   3810..3834    +  misc_feature   MCS (fragment): pBluescript multiple cloning site
   3834..4422    +  misc_feature   WPRE: woodchuck hepatitis virus posttranscriptional regulatory element
   4454..4930    +  polyA_signal   hGH poly(A) signal: human growth hormone polyadenylation signal
   4970..5110    +  repeat_region  AAV2 ITR: inverted terminal repeat of adeno-associated virus serotype 2 inverted
   5115..5166    -  misc_feature   bom (fragment): basis of mobility region from pBR322
   5185..5640    +  rep_origin     f1 ori (sequence partly withheld): f1 bacteriophage origin of replication; arrow indicates direction of (+) strand synthesis
   5641..5690    -  misc_feature   bom (fragment): basis of mobility region from pBR322
   5792..5827    -  CDS            rop (fragment): Rop protein, which maintains plasmids at low copy number; rop
   5922..6026    +  promoter       AmpR promoter: bla
   6027..6887    +  CDS            AmpR: β-lactamase; bla; confers resistance to ampicillin, carbenicillin, and related antibiotics
   7058..7646    +  rep_origin     ori: high-copy-number ColE1/pMB1/pBR322/pUC origin of replication
>Addgene plasmid #125907 | 71_pAAV-ProA24-CatCh-GFP-WPRE | addgene full sequence | sequence record 257092 | Addgene NGS Result
CCTGCAGGCAGCTGCGCGCTCGCTCGCTCACTGAGGCCGCCCGGGCGTCGGGCGACCTTTGGTCGCCCGG
CCTCAGTGAGCGAGCGAGCGCGCAGAGAGGGAGTGGCCAACTCCATCACTAGGGGTTCCTGCGGCCGCAC
GCGTATATGGGTATGTACGTGCAGTTTTGAAGATAGATCATTTCCAACTGAATCCCAACTAATTGAGGTG
CAACTCAGAAATAATGTGCAATCGGTATAAAATGGCCGACCGGCCACGATGTTCCCCTGAGGAATCACCA
CCATGAGACAGGTCTAGTACAAAAAGAAGTTTATTGAGTGAAGTGAAGGGGACCTGGAAAGGGGGTAGAG
GCAGAGAAGGATATAAAGAGGAGGAGGCTTGAGGGAAGTCCTGGGACTATTGCTAGTCCCATTGTAATTG
GCCATTGTAATGACTTACCACGTCTCCTAGCAGAGCACTTTAAATATTCTTAATTATCTTCTTAAATTCC
CATCCGAGTTAACATTATGATTAAAAATAAGGAGAAGGAGGAATGAAAAAAAATGCTCTTATGCTTAAAT
GGTCCGTCATCTAACGGGGCGGGGGAGCGGGGGGGGGGGGAGAGAAGCACAAAACAGCTCCCTCATGCCT
GGCAGGTGACTATGCAAACTGTTGCTAGGAGCTGTTGGGCGGAGCCTAGAGGAATCGCTGACAAAGGGTA
ATTGGGGAGGAAAGCAAGGCTTTACTTTCATAAAGCCCTGTGTTTAATTCCCATCACCCAAAGAGAAGAA
TCTTTTAGGGGTAGGCTGTCAAAAGCAGCAGGGTGAAGAGGATGCCATTGGAAACGACAGAGGAGGGGAG
GGCAAAGAGACTGGTGGAGCTGTGTCCTGAGGTTAGGGCCAGGTCCTGATGGGAGTAGCCCAGCTACAAT
ACATTGCTGCGAGGTCCTTTCCTTCGGCTCCGCCCCTCAACTCCTTGGCTCCTTGGCGGTTCCGGCCCTG
AGCGTTCTTCGCTCGCAGCAAACAGCTTCATACCGGAGCAGGAACGGCCAGAAAGACCCGGCTCGCTGAT
ATTTAGATATTTTTCTGTCTTTCCTGCAGCGGAAAAAGAGAGGAAGAAAGAGCATCTCAGGATGTTCTTC
CGGGGCGTCCAGACAGTCTCCGCGAAGAATAAAGCTGGTTGACTCCGGAAGCGTTTCCTTCCAGGCTAAG
TCCATCTTCCGGCCTGGGCTGCCATTGCCGCGGAAGCCTCAAAGCCAGTTTTGCTAGTCGGTAAGTGAAA
GTGACGGAGACATGCTGGGGTTTGAGGCTGAAGGAGTGAGTACACCCCGCGGTGGCCTCCGCTCTAGCCT
GGCACCGCACCCACCTGACCAGTCGGGCCCGACTTCGGAAGGCTCGACTTGGGAACCGTGTGCCTCGTTG
GAGGGAGTTGGCAGGCAGGCGGTCTAGGATTCCAGTCAGCTCCTCTTGCTGTATGGGACCCTTTACCCAC
TGGGAGAACACAGAACCAGGAGGAAAAGAGTCCCTGGGAGAGGAGGAGTCACGTTAGTTTGGGCTCAACG
GAGCTAAAGCACAAGTTGGGAAATGGAGCTGAAATCGTGAATGTAATAGATAGGCAAATGGGCGTTCCCG
TGTTTTATTTGTACAATGATGAACAATTTAACATTAAGGAGCTGGGTGTATGAAAAACGGACCAAGATCA
ATCAATAAAAGGTGGGTTAGGGTGAAATCCTGAAGGAGTTTGAATTCTTTTTAAGAACGAAAGGCTGTCT
AGGAAGTGGGGGAGATGCTGGACGATTTAAGCATAAGAGCATTAAAGAGTGCTTTGCTAGGAGACCTGTG
GGAAGTCATTACAATGGCCAATTACAATGGGACTAGCAATAGTGGTGGGACAATTTGAAGATTGTGTTTT
CTAACTTAAGGGGTTAAGTGTACTTTTTTGGTGTCACTACTGTACTGGTATTTAAAAACTTACGTACCAT
GATACAGAAATGCATTTTGAGTTTCTGAGTTTATAGATGGTTATTGGGAAACAGTTTTACTCCTAGCACT
CAAAGTTTGGGTCTCCATTATTCCCAATACATGCTGGGAAGTGGGGGACTCAGTACCATAAAGCATTGCC
TATCCAGTATCAATGCTGTGCTCTGTTTTGCATAGATCGTGACCGGATCCGCCACCATGGATTATGGAGG
CGCCCTGAGTGCCGTTGGGCGCGAGCTGCTATTTGTAACGAACCCAGTAGTCGTCAATGGCTCTGTACTT
GTGCCTGAGGACCAGTGTTACTGCGCGGGCTGGATTGAGTCGCGTGGCACAAACGGTGCCCAAACGGCGT
CGAACGTGCTGCAATGGCTTGCTGCTGGCTTCTCCATCCTACTGCTTATGTTTTACGCCTACCAAACATG
GAAGTCAACCTGCGGCTGGGAGGAGATCTATGTGTGCGCTATCGAGATGGTCAAGGTGATTCTCGAGTTC
TTCTTCGAGTTTAAGAACCCGTCCATGCTGTATCTAGCCACAGGCCACCGCGTCCAGTGGTTGCGTTACG
CCGAGTGGCTTCTCACCTGCCCGGTCATTTGCATTCACCTGTCAAACCTGACGGGCTTGTCCAACGACTA
CAGCAGGCGCACCATGGGTCTGCTTGTGTCTGATATTGGCACAATTGTGTGGGGCGCCACTTCCGCCATG
GCCACCGGATACGTCAAGGTCATCTTCTTCTGCCTGGGTCTGTGTTATGGTGCTAACACGTTCTTTCACG
CTGCCAAGGCCTACATCGAGGGTTACCACACCGTGCCGAAGGGCCGGTGTCGCCAGGTGGTGACTGGCAT
GGCTTGGCTCTTCTTCGTATCATGGGGTATGTTCCCCATCCTGTTCATCCTCGGCCCCGAGGGCTTCGGC
GTCCTGAGCGTGTACGGCTCCACCGTCGGCCACACCATCATTGACCTGATGTCGAAGAACTGCTGGGGTC
TGCTCGGCCACTACCTGCGCGTGCTGATCCACGAGCATATCCTCATCCACGGCGACATTCGCAAGACCAC
CAAATTGAACATTGGTGGCACTGAGATTGAGGTCGAGACGCTGGTGGAGGACGAGGCCGAGGCTGGCGCG
GTACCCATGGTGAGCAAGGGCGAGGAGCTGTTCACCGGGGTGGTGCCCATCCTGGTCGAGCTGGACGGCG
ACGTAAACGGCCACAAGTTCAGCGTGTCCGGCGAGGGCGAGGGCGATGCCACCTACGGCAAGCTGACCCT
GAAGTTCATCTGCACCACCGGCAAGCTGCCCGTGCCCTGGCCCACCCTCGTGACCACCCTGACCTACGGC
GTGCAGTGCTTCAGCCGCTACCCCGACCACATGAAGCAGCACGACTTCTTCAAGTCCGCCATGCCCGAAG
GCTACGTCCAGGAGCGCACCATCTTCTTCAAGGACGACGGCAACTACAAGACCCGCGCCGAGGTGAAGTT
CGAGGGCGACACCCTGGTGAACCGCATCGAGCTGAAGGGCATCGACTTCAAGGAGGACGGCAACATCCTG
GGGCACAAGCTGGAGTACAACTACAACAGCCACAACGTCTATATCATGGCCGACAAGCAGAAGAACGGCA
TCAAGGTGAACTTCAAGATCCGCCACAACATCGAGGACGGCAGCGTGCAGCTCGCCGACCACTACCAGCA
GAACACCCCCATCGGCGACGGCCCCGTGCTGCTGCCCGACAACCACTACCTGAGCACCCAGTCCGCCCTG
AGCAAAGACCCCAACGAGAAGCGCGATCACATGGTCCTGCTGGAGTTCGTGACCGCCGCCGGGATCACTC
TCGGCATGGACGAGCTGTACAAGTGATAAGAATTCGATATCAAGCTTATCGATAATCAACCTCTGGATTA
CAAAATTTGTGAAAGATTGACTGGTATTCTTAACTATGTTGCTCCTTTTACGCTATGTGGATACGCTGCT
TTAATGCCTTTGTATCATGCTATTGCTTCCCGTATGGCTTTCATTTTCTCCTCCTTGTATAAATCCTGGT
TGCTGTCTCTTTATGAGGAGTTGTGGCCCGTTGTCAGGCAACGTGGCGTGGTGTGCACTGTGTTTGCTGA
CGCAACCCCCACTGGTTGGGGCATTGCCACCACCTGTCAGCTCCTTTCCGGGACTTTCGCTTTCCCCCTC
CCTATTGCCACGGCGGAACTCATCGCCGCCTGCCTTGCCCGCTGCTGGACAGGGGCTCGGCTGTTGGGCA
CTGACAATTCCGTGGTGTTGTCGGGGAAATCATCGTCCTTTCCTTGGCTGCTCGCCTATGTTGCCACCTG
GATTCTGCGCGGGACGTCCTTCTGCTACGTCCCTTCGGCCCTCAATCCAGCGGACCTTCCTTCCCGCGGC
CTGCTGCCGGCTCTGCGGCCTCTTCCGCGTCTTCGCCTTCGCCCTCAGACGAGTCGGATCTCCCTTTGGG
CCGCCTCCCCGCATCGATACCGAGCGCTGCTCGAGAGATCTACGGGTGGCATCCCTGTGACCCCTCCCCA
GTGCCTCTCCTGGCCCTGGAAGTTGCCACTCCAGTGCCCACCAGCCTTGTCCTAATAAAATTAAGTTGCA
TCATTTTGTCTGACTAGGTGTCCTTCTATAATATTATGGGGTGGAGGGGGGTGGTATGGAGCAAGGGGCA
AGTTGGGAAGACAACCTGTAGGGCCTGCGGGGTCTATTGGGAACCAAGCTGGAGTGCAGTGGCACAATCT
TGGCTCACTGCAATCTCCGCCTCCTGGGTTCAAGCGATTCTCCTGCCTCAGCCTCCCGAGTTGTTGGGAT
TCCAGGCATGCATGACCAGGCTCAGCTAATTTTTGTTTTTTTGGTAGAGACGGGGTTTCACCATATTGGC
CAGGCTGGTCTCCAACTCCTAATCTCAGGTGATCTACCCACCTTGGCCTCCCAAATTGCTGGGATTACAG
GCGTGAACCACTGCTCCCTTCCCTGTCCTTCTGATTTTGTAGGTAACCACGTGCGGACCGAGCGGCCGCA
GGAACCCCTAGTGATGGAGTTGGCCACTCCCTCTCTGCGCGCTCGCTCGCTCACTGAGGCCGGGCGACCA
AAGGTCGCCCGACGCCCGGGCTTTGCCCGGGCGGCCTCAGTGAGCGAGCGAGCGCGCAGCTGCCTGCAGG
GGCGCCTGATGCGGTATTTTCTCCTTACGCATCTGTGCGGTATTTCACACCGCATA
[95 nt withheld, positions 5167-5261]
T
[46 nt withheld, positions 5263-5308]
C
[141 nt withheld, positions 5310-5450]
CCTTTGACGTTGGAGTCCACGTTCTTT
[37 nt withheld, positions 5478-5514]
ACTCTATCTCGGGCTATTCTTTTGATTTATAAGGGATTTTGCCGATTTCGGTCTATTGGTTAAAAAATGA
GCTGATTTAACAAAAATTTAACGCGAATTTTAACAAAATATTAACGTTTACAATTTTATGGTGCACTCTC
AGTACAATCTGCTCTGATGCCGCATAGTTAAGCCAGCCCCGACACCCGCCAACACCCGCTGACGCGCCCT
GACGGGCTTGTCTGCTCCCGGCATCCGCTTACAGACAAGCTGTGACCGTCTCCGGGAGCTGCATGTGTCA
GAGGTTTTCACCGTCATCACCGAAACGCGCGAGACGAAAGGGCCTCGTGATACGCCTATTTTTATAGGTT
AATGTCATGATAATAATGGTTTCTTAGACGTCAGGTGGCACTTTTCGGGGAAATGTGCGCGGAACCCCTA
TTTGTTTATTTTTCTAAATACATTCAAATATGTATCCGCTCATGAGACAATAACCCTGATAAATGCTTCA
ATAATATTGAAAAAGGAAGAGTATGAGTATTCAACATTTCCGTGTCGCCCTTATTCCCTTTTTTGCGGCA
TTTTGCCTTCCTGTTTTTGCTCACCCAGAAACGCTGGTGAAAGTAAAAGATGCTGAAGATCAGTTGGGTG
CACGAGTGGGTTACATCGAACTGGATCTCAACAGCGGTAAGATCCTTGAGAGTTTTCGCCCCGAAGAACG
TTTTCCAATGATGAGCACTTTTAAAGTTCTGCTATGTGGCGCGGTATTATCCCGTATTGACGCCGGGCAA
GAGCAACTCGGTCGCCGCATACACTATTCTCAGAATGACTTGGTTGAGTACTCACCAGTCACAGAAAAGC
ATCTTACGGATGGCATGACAGTAAGAGAATTATGCAGTGCTGCCATAACCATGAGTGATAACACTGCGGC
CAACTTACTTCTGACAACGATCGGAGGACCGAAGGAGCTAACCGCTTTTTTGCACAACATGGGGGATCAT
GTAACTCGCCTTGATCGTTGGGAACCGGAGCTGAATGAAGCCATACCAAACGACGAGCGTGACACCACGA
TGCCTGTAGCAATGGCAACAACGTTGCGCAAACTATTAACTGGCGAACTACTTACTCTAGCTTCCCGGCA
ACAATTAATAGACTGGATGGAGGCGGATAAAGTTGCAGGACCACTTCTGCGCTCGGCCCTTCCGGCTGGC
TGGTTTATTGCTGATAAATCTGGAGCCGGTGAGCGTGGGTCTCGCGGTATCATTGCAGCACTGGGGCCAG
ATGGTAAGCCCTCCCGTATCGTAGTTATCTACACGACGGGGAGTCAGGCAACTATGGATGAACGAAATAG
ACAGATCGCTGAGATAGGTGCCTCACTGATTAAGCATTGGTAACTGTCAGACCAAGTTTACTCATATATA
CTTTAGATTGATTTAAAACTTCATTTTTAATTTAAAAGGATCTAGGTGAAGATCCTTTTTGATAATCTCA
TGACCAAAATCCCTTAACGTGAGTTTTCGTTCCACTGAGCGTCAGACCCCGTAGAAAAGATCAAAGGATC
TTCTTGAGATCCTTTTTTTCTGCGCGTAATCTGCTGCTTGCAAACAAAAAAACCACCGCTACCAGCGGTG
GTTTGTTTGCCGGATCAAGAGCTACCAACTCTTTTTCCGAAGGTAACTGGCTTCAGCAGAGCGCAGATAC
CAAATACTGTTCTTCTAGTGTAGCCGTAGTTAGGCCACCACTTCAAGAACTCTGTAGCACCGCCTACATA
CCTCGCTCTGCTAATCCTGTTACCAGTGGCTGCTGCCAGTGGCGATAAGTCGTGTCTTACCGGGTTGGAC
TCAAGACGATAGTTACCGGATAAGGCGCAGCGGTCGGGCTGAACGGGGGGTTCGTGCACACAGCCCAGCT
TGGAGCGAACGACCTACACCGAACTGAGATACCTACAGCGTGAGCTATGAGAAAGCGCCACGCTTCCCGA
AGGGAGAAAGGCGGACAGGTATCCGGTAAGCGGCAGGGTCGGAACAGGAGAGCGCACGAGGGAGCTTCCA
GGGGGAAACGCCTGGTATCTTTATAGTCCTGTCGGGTTTCGCCACCTCTGACTTGAGCGTCGATTTTTGT
GATGCTCGTCAGGGGGGCGGAGCCTATGGAAAAACGCCAGCAACGCGGCCTTTTTACGGTTCCTGGCCTT
TTGCTGGCCTTTTGCTCACATGT
